Addgene plasmid #239234: CMV-RMP24-FLAG (pAVA3890)
Purpose: Expresses C-FLAG tagged Rmp24 (CMV-RMP24-FLAG)
Depositing lab: Andrei Alexandrov. Depositing organization: Clemson University. Publication: Identification of RMP24 and RMP64, human ribonuclease MRP-specific protein components. Che R, Mirani B, Panah M, Chen X, Luo H, Alexandrov A. Cell Rep. 2025 Jun 24;44(6):115752. doi: 10.1016/j.celrep.2025.115752. Epub 2025 May 24. PubMed 40413743.
Backbone
  Vector backbone: pcDNA3
  Vector type: Mammalian Expression
Growth in bacteria
  Bacterial resistance: Ampicillin, 100 μg/mL
  Growth temperature: 37°C
  Growth strain: DH5alpha
  Copy number: High Copy
Gene/Insert
  Gene/Insert name: RMP24-FLAG
  Species: H. sapiens (human)
  Tag / fusion protein: FLAG (C terminal on insert)
  Cloning method: Gibson Cloning
  Sequencing primers: 5′ GGCACCAAAATCAACGGGACTTTCC
Terms and licenses: Academic/Nonprofit Terms; Industry Terms: Not Available to Industry
Depositor comments: Please visit https://doi.org/10.1101/2025.01.19.633795 for bioRxiv preprint.
How to cite: CMV-RMP24-FLAG (pAVA3890) was a gift from Andrei Alexandrov (Addgene plasmid # 239234 ; http://n2t.net/addgene:239234 ; RRID:Addgene_239234)
