[The description below was written by a language model from this plasmid's Addgene catalogue record and pLannotate feature annotations shown in this document.]
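Description:
CMV-RMP24-FLAG (pAVA3890) is a mammalian expression plasmid of about 6.1 kb built on the pcDNA3 backbone. It is propagated in E. coli through a high-copy ColE1/pUC-type origin and selected with ampicillin via the β-lactamase gene and its native promoter. The backbone also carries an f1 phage origin, which allows single-stranded DNA production. An SV40 early promoter drives the neomycin phosphotransferase gene, followed by an SV40 polyadenylation signal, which in principle permits G418 selection of stably transfected mammalian cells. Short fragments annotated as ble, lacI, lac promoter/operator, bom and a truncated HIV-1 LTR appear to be backbone remnants or partial matches, not functional parts of the design.

The payload is the human RMP24 coding sequence, which the automated annotation identifies as the protein encoded by C18orf21. It was inserted by Gibson cloning downstream of the human cytomegalovirus immediate-early enhancer and promoter and is terminated by the bovine growth hormone polyadenylation signal. A FLAG epitope is fused to the C terminus. The feature table labels it as a fragment of 3xFLAG, and its 24-nucleotide length is consistent with a single FLAG unit. T7 and SP6 promoters flank the insert, as is standard in pcDNA3, and can serve for in vitro transcription or sequencing.

The construct gives strong constitutive expression of C-terminally FLAG-tagged RMP24 in transfected mammalian cells, so the protein can be detected or immunopurified with anti-FLAG reagents. The associated publication identifies RMP24 as a protein component specific to human ribonuclease MRP, which suggests use in studying its association with that ribonucleoprotein complex.
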