Features (pLannotate 1.2.2; 22 found; start..end, strand, type, name):
     28..80      -  misc_feature   bom (fragment): basis of mobility region from pBR322
    235..614     +  enhancer       CMV enhancer: human cytomegalovirus immediate early enhancer
    615..818     +  promoter       CMV promoter: human cytomegalovirus (CMV) immediate early promoter
    814..847     +  LTR            5' LTR (truncated) (fragment): truncated 5' long terminal repeat (LTR) from HIV-1
    863..881     +  promoter       T7 promoter: promoter for bacteriophage T7 RNA polymerase
    916..1575    +  CDS            C18orf21: CR021_HUMAN - Also known as XTP13. Experimental evidence at protein level: Swiss-Prot protein existence level 1. From Homo sapiens (Human).
   1588..1611    +  CDS            3xFLAG (fragment): three tandem FLAG® epitope tags
   1653..1671    -  promoter       SP6 promoter: promoter for bacteriophage SP6 RNA polymerase
   1697..1921    +  polyA_signal   bGH poly(A) signal: bovine growth hormone polyadenylation signal
   1925..1946    +  promoter       SV40 promoter (fragment): SV40 enhancer and early promoter
   1967..2395    +  rep_origin     f1 ori (sequence partly withheld): f1 bacteriophage origin of replication; arrow indicates direction of (+) strand synthesis
   2409..2738    +  promoter       SV40 promoter: SV40 enhancer and early promoter
   2805..3596    +  CDS            neo: KKA2_KLEPN - Also known as kan, nptII. Experimental evidence at protein level: Swiss-Prot protein existence level 1. Resistance to kanamycin, neomycin, paromomycin, ribostamycin, butirosin and gentamicin B. From Klebsiella pneumoniae.
   3620..3778    +  CDS            ble (fragment): BLE_KLEPN - Experimental evidence at protein level: Swiss-Prot protein existence level 1. Binding protein with a strong affinity to the bleomycin family of antibiotics. Binds to CL990; an antimitotic-antibiotic compound. From Klebsiella pneumoniae.
   3773..3894    +  polyA_signal   SV40 poly(A) signal: SV40 polyadenylation signal
   3967..3983    -  protein_bind   lac operator: The lac repressor binds to the lac operator to inhibit transcription in E. coli. This inhibition can be relieved by adding lactose or isopropyl-β-D-thiogalactopyranoside (IPTG). lac repressor encoded by lacI
   3991..4021    -  promoter       lac promoter: promoter for the E. coli lac operon
   4036..4057    -  protein_bind   CAP binding site: CAP binding activates transcription in the presence of cAMP. E. coli catabolite activator protein
   4070..4162    -  CDS            lacI (fragment): lac repressor; lacI; The lac repressor binds to the lac operator to inhibit transcription in E. coli. This inhibition can be relieved by adding lactose or isopropyl-β-D-thiogalactopyranoside (IPTG).
   4345..4933    -  rep_origin     ori: high-copy-number ColE1/pMB1/pBR322/pUC origin of replication
   5104..5964    -  CDS            AmpR: β-lactamase; bla; confers resistance to ampicillin, carbenicillin, and related antibiotics
   5965..6069    -  promoter       AmpR promoter: bla
>Addgene plasmid #239234 | CMV-RMP24-FLAG (pAVA3890) | addgene full sequence | sequence record 478425 | Addgene NGS Result
GACGGATCGGGAGATCTCCCGATCCCCTATGGTGCACTCTCAGTACAATCTGCTCTGATGCCGCATAGTT
AAGCCAGTATCTGCTCCCTGCTTGTGTGTTGGAGGTCGCTGAGTAGTGCGCGAGCAAAATTTAAGCTACA
ACAAGGCAAGGCTTGACCGACAATTGCATGAAGAATCTGCTTAGGGTTAGGCGTTTTGCGCTGCTTCGCG
ATGTACGGGCCAGATATACGCGTTGACATTGATTATTGACTAGTTATTAATAGTAATCAATTACGGGGTC
ATTAGTTCATAGCCCATATATGGAGTTCCGCGTTACATAACTTACGGTAAATGGCCCGCCTGGCTGACCG
CCCAACGACCCCCGCCCATTGACGTCAATAATGACGTATGTTCCCATAGTAACGCCAATAGGGACTTTCC
ATTGACGTCAATGGGTGGAGTATTTACGGTAAACTGCCCACTTGGCAGTACATCAAGTGTATCATATGCC
AAGTACGCCCCCTATTGACGTCAATGACGGTAAATGGCCCGCCTGGCATTATGCCCAGTACATGACCTTA
TGGGACTTTCCTACTTGGCAGTACATCTACGTATTAGTCATCGCTATTACCATGGTGATGCGGTTTTGGC
AGTACATCAATGGGCGTGGATAGCGGTTTGACTCACGGGGATTTCCAAGTCTCCACCCCATTGACGTCAA
TGGGAGTTTGTTTTGGCACCAAAATCAACGGGACTTTCCAAAATGTCGTAACAACTCCGCCCCATTGACG
CAAATGGGCGGTAGGCGTGTACGGTGGGAGGTCTATATAAGCAGAGCTCTCTGGCTAACTAGAGAACCCA
CTGCTTACTGGCTTATCGAAATTAATACGACTCACTATAGGGAGACCCAAGCTTGGTACCGAGCTCGGAT
CCACCATGAGACAGAAGCACTACCTTGAGGCTGCAGCGCGGGGACTGCACGACAGCTGCCCGGGCCAAGC
CCGCTACCTCCTCTGGGCCTACACTTCGTCGCACGATGATAAGAGCACTTTTGAAGAAACGTGTCCATAC
TGTTTCCAGCTGTTGGTTCTGGATAACTCTCGAGTGCGTCTCAAACCCAAAGCCAGGTTGACACCCAAAA
TACAGAAACTTCTTAATCGAGAAGCGAGAAACTATACACTCAGTTTTAAAGAAGCAAAAATGGTGAAAAA
GTTCAAAGACTCCAAAAGTGTATTGTTGATCACTTGTAAAACATGCAACAGAACAGTGAAACATCATGGT
AAAAGTAGAAGCTTTGTGTCAACATTGAAGAGCAATCCTGCCACTCCTACAAGTAAACTCAGCCTGAAGA
CACCAGAGAGAAGGACTGCAAACCCAAATCATGACATGTCTGGCTCGAAAGGCAAGAGCCCAGCATCGGT
TTTCAGAACACCTACATCTGGACAGTCAGTATCTACTTGCTCCTCAAAGAACACCAGCAAAACAAAGAAA
CACTTCTCTCAACTAAAAATGTTACTTAGTCAGAATGAATCCCAAAAGATTCCAAAGGTGGACTTCAGAA
ATTTCTTATCTTCTCTGAAGGGTGGACTTTTAAAAATCGATGTCGAGGATTACAAGGATGACGACGATAA
GTAGGGCCCGGTACCCTCGAGCATGCATCTAGAGGGCCCTATTCTATAGTGTCACCTAAATGCTAGAGCT
CGCTGATCAGCCTCGACTGTGCCTTCTAGTTGCCAGCCATCTGTTGTTTGCCCCTCCCCCGTGCCTTCCT
TGACCCTGGAAGGTGCCACTCCCACTGTCCTTTCCTAATAAAATGAGGAAATTGCATCGCATTGTCTGAG
TAGGTGTCATTCTATTCTGGGGGGTGGGGTGGGGCAGGACAGCAAGGGGGAGGATTGGGAAGACAATAGC
AGGCATGCTGGGGATGCGGTGGGCTCTATGGCTTCTGAGGCGGAAAGAACCAGCTGGGGCTCTAGGGGGT
ATCCCC
[124 nt withheld, positions 1967-2090]
C
[91 nt withheld, positions 2092-2182]
A
[49 nt withheld, positions 2184-2232]
CCTTTGACGTTGGAGTCCACGTTCTTT
[37 nt withheld, positions 2260-2296]
ACCCTATCTCGGTCTATTCTTTTGATTTATAAGGGATTTTGCCGATTTCGGCCTATTGGTTAAAAAATGA
GCTGATTTAACAAAAATTTAACGCGAATTAATTCTGTGGAATGTGTGTCAGTTAGGGTGTGGAAAGTCCC
CAGGCTCCCCAGCAGGCAGAAGTATGCAAAGCATGCATCTCAATTAGTCAGCAACCAGGTGTGGAAAGTC
CCCAGGCTCCCCAGCAGGCAGAAGTATGCAAAGCATGCATCTCAATTAGTCAGCAACCATAGTCCCGCCC
CTAACTCCGCCCATCCCGCCCCTAACTCCGCCCAGTTCCGCCCATTCTCCGCCCCATGGCTGACTAATTT
TTTTTATTTATGCAGAGGCCGAGGCCGCCTCTGCCTCTGAGCTATTCCAGAAGTAGTGAGGAGGCTTTTT
TGGAGGCCTAGGCTTTTGCAAAAAGCTCCCGGGAGCTTGTATATCCATTTTCGGATCTGATCAAGAGACA
GGATGAGGATCGTTTCGCATGATTGAACAAGATGGATTGCACGCAGGTTCTCCGGCCGCTTGGGTGGAGA
GGCTATTCGGCTATGACTGGGCACAACAGACAATCGGCTGCTCTGATGCCGCCGTGTTCCGGCTGTCAGC
GCAGGGGCGCCCGGTTCTTTTTGTCAAGACCGACCTGTCCGGTGCCCTGAATGAACTGCAGGACGAGGCA
GCGCGGCTATCGTGGCTGGCCACGACGGGCGTTCCTTGCGCAGCTGTGCTCGACGTTGTCACTGAAGCGG
GAAGGGACTGGCTGCTATTGGGCGAAGTGCCGGGGCAGGATCTCCTGTCATCTCACCTTGCTCCTGCCGA
GAAAGTATCCATCATGGCTGATGCAATGCGGCGGCTGCATACGCTTGATCCGGCTACCTGCCCATTCGAC
CACCAAGCGAAACATCGCATCGAGCGAGCACGTACTCGGATGGAAGCCGGTCTTGTCGATCAGGATGATC
TGGACGAAGAGCATCAGGGGCTCGCGCCAGCCGAACTGTTCGCCAGGCTCAAGGCGCGCATGCCCGACGG
CGAGGATCTCGTCGTGACCCATGGCGATGCCTGCTTGCCGAATATCATGGTGGAAAATGGCCGCTTTTCT
GGATTCATCGACTGTGGCCGGCTGGGTGTGGCGGACCGCTATCAGGACATAGCGTTGGCTACCCGTGATA
TTGCTGAAGAGCTTGGCGGCGAATGGGCTGACCGCTTCCTCGTGCTTTACGGTATCGCCGCTCCCGATTC
GCAGCGCATCGCCTTCTATCGCCTTCTTGACGAGTTCTTCTGAGCGGGACTCTGGGGTTCGAAATGACCG
ACCAAGCGACGCCCAACCTGCCATCACGAGATTTCGATTCCACCGCCGCCTTCTATGAAAGGTTGGGCTT
CGGAATCGTTTTCCGGGACGCCGGCTGGATGATCCTCCAGCGCGGGGATCTCATGCTGGAGTTCTTCGCC
CACCCCAACTTGTTTATTGCAGCTTATAATGGTTACAAATAAAGCAATAGCATCACAAATTTCACAAATA
AAGCATTTTTTTCACTGCATTCTAGTTGTGGTTTGTCCAAACTCATCAATGTATCTTATCATGTCTGTAT
ACCGTCGACCTCTAGCTAGAGCTTGGCGTAATCATGGTCATAGCTGTTTCCTGTGTGAAATTGTTATCCG
CTCACAATTCCACACAACATACGAGCCGGAAGCATAAAGTGTAAAGCCTGGGGTGCCTAATGAGTGAGCT
AACTCACATTAATTGCGTTGCGCTCACTGCCCGCTTTCCAGTCGGGAAACCTGTCGTGCCAGCTGCATTA
ATGAATCGGCCAACGCGCGGGGAGAGGCGGTTTGCGTATTGGGCGCTCTTCCGCTTCCTCGCTCACTGAC
TCGCTGCGCTCGGTCGTTCGGCTGCGGCGAGCGGTATCAGCTCACTCAAAGGCGGTAATACGGTTATCCA
CAGAATCAGGGGATAACGCAGGAAAGAACATGTGAGCAAAAGGCCAGCAAAAGGCCAGGAACCGTAAAAA
GGCCGCGTTGCTGGCGTTTTTCCATAGGCTCCGCCCCCCTGACGAGCATCACAAAAATCGACGCTCAAGT
CAGAGGTGGCGAAACCCGACAGGACTATAAAGATACCAGGCGTTTCCCCCTGGAAGCTCCCTCGTGCGCT
CTCCTGTTCCGACCCTGCCGCTTACCGGATACCTGTCCGCCTTTCTCCCTTCGGGAAGCGTGGCGCTTTC
TCATAGCTCACGCTGTAGGTATCTCAGTTCGGTGTAGGTCGTTCGCTCCAAGCTGGGCTGTGTGCACGAA
CCCCCCGTTCAGCCCGACCGCTGCGCCTTATCCGGTAACTATCGTCTTGAGTCCAACCCGGTAAGACACG
ACTTATCGCCACTGGCAGCAGCCACTGGTAACAGGATTAGCAGAGCGAGGTATGTAGGCGGTGCTACAGA
GTTCTTGAAGTGGTGGCCTAACTACGGCTACACTAGAAGAACAGTATTTGGTATCTGCGCTCTGCTGAAG
CCAGTTACCTTCGGAAAAAGAGTTGGTAGCTCTTGATCCGGCAAACAAACCACCGCTGGTAGCGGTGGTT
TTTTTGTTTGCAAGCAGCAGATTACGCGCAGAAAAAAAGGATCTCAAGAAGATCCTTTGATCTTTTCTAC
GGGGTCTGACGCTCAGTGGAACGAAAACTCACGTTAAGGGATTTTGGTCATGAGATTATCAAAAAGGATC
TTCACCTAGATCCTTTTAAATTAAAAATGAAGTTTTAAATCAATCTAAAGTATATATGAGTAAACTTGGT
CTGACAGTTACCAATGCTTAATCAGTGAGGCACCTATCTCAGCGATCTGTCTATTTCGTTCATCCATAGT
TGCCTGACTCCCCGTCGTGTAGATAACTACGATACGGGAGGGCTTACCATCTGGCCCCAGTGCTGCAATG
ATACCGCGAGACCCACGCTCACCGGCTCCAGATTTATCAGCAATAAACCAGCCAGCCGGAAGGGCCGAGC
GCAGAAGTGGTCCTGCAACTTTATCCGCCTCCATCCAGTCTATTAATTGTTGCCGGGAAGCTAGAGTAAG
TAGTTCGCCAGTTAATAGTTTGCGCAACGTTGTTGCCATTGCTACAGGCATCGTGGTGTCACGCTCGTCG
TTTGGTATGGCTTCATTCAGCTCCGGTTCCCAACGATCAAGGCGAGTTACATGATCCCCCATGTTGTGCA
AAAAAGCGGTTAGCTCCTTCGGTCCTCCGATCGTTGTCAGAAGTAAGTTGGCCGCAGTGTTATCACTCAT
GGTTATGGCAGCACTGCATAATTCTCTTACTGTCATGCCATCCGTAAGATGCTTTTCTGTGACTGGTGAG
TACTCAACCAAGTCATTCTGAGAATAGTGTATGCGGCGACCGAGTTGCTCTTGCCCGGCGTCAATACGGG
ATAATACCGCGCCACATAGCAGAACTTTAAAAGTGCTCATCATTGGAAAACGTTCTTCGGGGCGAAAACT
CTCAAGGATCTTACCGCTGTTGAGATCCAGTTCGATGTAACCCACTCGTGCACCCAACTGATCTTCAGCA
TCTTTTACTTTCACCAGCGTTTCTGGGTGAGCAAAAACAGGAAGGCAAAATGCCGCAAAAAAGGGAATAA
GGGCGACACGGAAATGTTGAATACTCATACTCTTCCTTTTTCAATATTATTGAAGCATTTATCAGGGTTA
TTGTCTCATGAGCGGATACATATTTGAATGTATTTAGAAAAATAAACAAATAGGGGTTCCGCGCACATTT
CCCCGAAAAGTGCCACCTGACGTC
